>Addgene plasmid #235518 | pGGSG-Bromo-T7-T2a-Pac | addgene full sequence | sequence record 474042 | Addgene NGS Result
GTGGCACTTTTCGGGGAAATGTGCGCGGAACCCCTATTTGTTTATTTTTCTAAATACATTCAAATATGTA
TCCGCTCATGAGACAATAACCCTGATAAATGCTTCAATAATATTGAAAAAGGAAGAGTATGAGTATTCAA
CATTTCCGTGTCGCCCTTATTCCCTTTTTTGCGGCATTTTGCCTTCCTGTTTTTGCTCACCCAGAAACGC
TGGTGAAAGTAAAAGATGCTGAAGATCAGTTGGGTGCACGAGTGGGTTACATCGAACTGGATCTCAACAG
CGGTAAGATCCTTGAGAGTTTTCGCCCCGAAGAACGTTTTCCAATGATGAGCACTTTTAAAGTTCTGCTA
TGTGGCGCGGTATTATCCCGTATTGACGCCGGGCAAGAGCAACTCGGTCGCCGCATACACTATTCTCAGA
ATGACTTGGTTGAGTACTCACCAGTCACAGAAAAGCATCTTACGGATGGCATGACAGTAAGAGAATTATG
CAGTGCTGCCATAACCATGAGTGATAACACTGCGGCCAACTTACTTCTGACAACGATCGGAGGACCGAAG
GAGCTAACCGCTTTTTTGCACAACATGGGGGATCATGTAACTCGCCTTGATCGTTGGGAACCGGAGCTGA
ATGAAGCCATACCAAACGACGAGCGTGACACCACGATGCCTGTAGCAATGGCAACAACGTTGCGCAAACT
ATTAACTGGCGAACTACTTACTCTAGCTTCCCGGCAACAATTAATAGACTGGATGGAGGCGGATAAAGTT
GCAGGACCACTTCTGCGCTCGGCCCTTCCGGCTGGCTGGTTTATTGCTGATAAATCTGGAGCCGGTGAGC
GTGGGTCTCGCGGTATCATTGCAGCACTGGGGCCAGATGGTAAGCCCTCCCGTATCGTAGTTATCTACAC
GACGGGGAGTCAGGCAACTATGGATGAACGAAATAGACAGATCGCTGAGATAGGTGCCTCACTGATTAAG
CATTGGTAACTGTCAGACCAAGTTTACTCATATATACTTTAGATTGATTTAAAACTTCATTTTTAATTTA
AAAGGATCTAGGTGAAGATCCTTTTTGATAATCTCATGACCAAAATCCCTTAACGTGAGTTTTCGTTCCA
CTGAGCGTCAGACCCCGTAGAAAAGATCAAAGGATCTTCTTGAGATCCTTTTTTTCTGCGCGTAATCTGC
TGCTTGCAAACAAAAAAACCACCGCTACCAGCGGTGGTTTGTTTGCCGGATCAAGAGCTACCAACTCTTT
TTCCGAAGGTAACTGGCTTCAGCAGAGCGCAGATACCAAATACTGTTCTTCTAGTGTAGCCGTAGTTAGG
CCACCACTTCAAGAACTCTGTAGCACCGCCTACATACCTCGCTCTGCTAATCCTGTTACCAGTGGCTGCT
GCCAGTGGCGATAAGTCGTGTCTTACCGGGTTGGACTCAAGACGATAGTTACCGGATAAGGCGCAGCGGT
CGGGCTGAACGGGGGGTTCGTGCACACAGCCCAGCTTGGAGCGAACGACCTACACCGAACTGAGATACCT
ACAGCGTGAGCTATGAGAAAGCGCCACGCTTCCCGAAGGGAGAAAGGCGGACAGGTATCCGGTAAGCGGC
AGGGTCGGAACAGGAGAGCGCACGAGGGAGCTTCCAGGGGGAAACGCCTGGTATCTTTATAGTCCTGTCG
GGTTTCGCCACCTCTGACTTGAGCGTCGATTTTTGTGATGCTCGTCAGGGGGGCGGAGCCTATGGAAAAA
CGCCAGCAACGCGGCCTTTTTACGGTTCCTGGCCTTTTGCTGGCCTTTTGCTCACATGTTCTTTCCTGCG
TTATCCCCTGATTCTGTGGATAACCGTATTACCGCCTTTGAGTGAGCTGATACCGCTCGCCGCAGCCGAA
CGACCGAGCGCAGCGAGTCAGTGAGCGAGGAAGCGGAAGAGCGCCCAATACGCAAACCGCCTCTCCCCGC
GCGTTGGCCGATTCATTAATGCAGCTGGCACGACAGGTTTCCCGACTGGAAAGCGGGCAGTGAGCGCAAC
GCAATTAATGTGAGTTAGCTCACTCATTAGGCACCCCAGGCTTTACACTTTATGCTTCCGGCTCGTATGT
TGTGTGGAATTGTGAGCGGATAACAATTTCACACAGGAAACAGCTATGACCATGATTACGCCAAGCTCGA
AATTAACCCTCACTAAAGGGAACAAAAGCTGGTACCGGGCCCCCCCTCGAGGTCGAAGCTTCACGTGTCT
GGTGGCGGTGGCTCTGGCGGAGGTGGGTCCGGTGGCGGCGGAAGCGCCGTGAAGGACGTGCCCGACTCTC
AGCAGCACCCAGCACCAGAGAAGAGCAGCAAGGTCTCGGAGCAGCTCAAGTGCTGCAGCGGCATCCTCAA
GGAGATGTTTGCCAAGAAGCACGCCGCCTACGCCTGGCCCTTCTACAAGCCTGTGGACGTGGAGGCACTG
GGCGCCCACGACTACTGTGACATCATCAAGCACCCCATGGACATGAGCACAATCAAGTCTAAACTGGAGG
CCCGTGAGTACCGTGATGCTCAGGAGTTTGGTGCTGATGTCCGATTGATGTTCTCCAACTGCTATAAGTA
CAACCCTCCTGACCATGAGGTGGTGGCCATGGCCCGCAAGCTCCAGGATGTGTTCGAAATGCGCTTTGCC
AAGATGCCGGACGAGATGGCTAGCATGACTGGTGGACAGCAAATGGGTGGAGGCGGCAGTGGAGAGGGCA
GAGGAAGTCTGCTAACATGCGGTGACGTCGAGGAGAATCCTGGCCCAATGACCGAGTACAAGCCCACGGT
GCGCCTCGCCACCCGCGACGACGTCCCCAGGGCCGTACGCACCCTCGCCGCCGCGTTCGCCGACTACCCC
GCCACGCGCCACACCGTCGATCCGGACCGCCACATCGAGCGGGTCACCGAGCTGCAAGAACTCTTCCTCA
CGCGCGTCGGGCTCGACATCGGCAAGGTGTGGGTCGCGGACGACGGCGCCGCGGTGGCGGTCTGGACCAC
GCCGGAGAGCGTCGAAGCGGGGGCGGTGTTCGCCGAGATCGGCCCGCGCATGGCCGAGTTGAGCGGTTCC
CGGCTGGCCGCGCAGCAACAGATGGAAGGCCTCCTGGCGCCGCACCGGCCCAAGGAGCCCGCGTGGTTCC
TGGCCACCGTCGGCGTCTCGCCCGACCACCAGGGCAAGGGTCTGGGCAGCGCCGTCGTGCTCCCCGGAGT
GGAGGCGGCCGAGCGCGCCGGGGTGCCCGCCTTCCTGGAGACCTCCGCGCCCCGCAACCTCCCCTTCTAC
GAGCGGCTCGGCTTCACCGTCACCGCCGACGTCGAGGTGCCCGAAGGACCGCGCACCTGGTGCATGACCC
GCAAGCCCGGTGCCTGAGCGCTAAACCGATCTCCAATTCGCCCTATAGTGAGTCGTATTACAATTCACTG
GCCGTCGTTTTACAACGTCGTGACTGGGAAAACCCTGGCGTTACCCAACTTAATCGCCTTGCAGCACATC
CCCCTTTCGCCAGCTGGCGTAATAGCGAAGAGGCCCGCACCGATCGCCCTTCCCAACAGTTGCGCAGCCT
GAATGGCGAATGGAAATTGTAAGCGTTAATATTTTGTTAAAATTCGCGTTAAATTTTTGTTAAATCAGCT
CATTTTTTAACCAATAGGCCGAAATCGGCAAAATCCCTTATAAATCAAAAGAATAGACCGAGATAGGGT
[37 nt withheld, positions 3710-3746]
AAAGAACGTGGACTCCAACGTCAAAGG
[49 nt withheld, positions 3774-3822]
T
[91 nt withheld, positions 3824-3914]
G
[124 nt withheld, positions 3916-4039]
CAG
Features (pLannotate 1.2.2; 15 found; start..end, strand, type, name):
     24..128     +  promoter       AmpR promoter: bla
    129..989     +  CDS            AmpR: β-lactamase; bla; confers resistance to ampicillin, carbenicillin, and related antibiotics
   1160..1748    +  rep_origin     ori: high-copy-number ColE1/pMB1/pBR322/pUC origin of replication
   1931..2023    +  CDS            lacI (fragment): lac repressor; lacI; The lac repressor binds to the lac operator to inhibit transcription in E. coli. This inhibition can be relieved by adding lactose or isopropyl-β-D-thiogalactopyranoside (IPTG).
   2036..2057    +  protein_bind   CAP binding site: CAP binding activates transcription in the presence of cAMP. E. coli catabolite activator protein
   2072..2102    +  promoter       lac promoter: promoter for the E. coli lac operon
   2110..2126    +  protein_bind   lac operator: The lac repressor binds to the lac operator to inhibit transcription in E. coli. This inhibition can be relieved by adding lactose or isopropyl-β-D-thiogalactopyranoside (IPTG). lac repressor encoded by lacI
   2171..2189    +  promoter       T3 promoter: promoter for bacteriophage T3 RNA polymerase
   2201..2226    -  misc_feature   MCS (fragment): pBluescript multiple cloning site
   2292..2675    +  CDS            BRD3 (fragment): BRD3_HUMAN - Also known as KIAA0043, RING3L. Experimental evidence at protein level: Swiss-Prot protein existence level 1. Chromatin reader that recognizes and binds hyperacetylated chromatin and plays a role in the regulation of transcription, probably by chromatin remodeling and interaction with transcription factors (PubMed:18406326, PubMed:27105114). Regulates transcription by promoting the binding of the transcription factor GATA1 to its targets (By similarity). From Homo sapiens (Human).
   2676..2708    +  CDS            T7 tag (gene 10 leader): leader peptide from bacteriophage T7 gene 10 promotes efficient translation in E. coli
   2778..3377    +  CDS            PuroR: puromycin N-acetyltransferase; pac from Streptomyces alboniger; confers resistance to puromycin
   3402..3420    -  promoter       T7 promoter: promoter for bacteriophage T7 RNA polymerase
   3423..3580    +  CDS            lacZα (fragment): LacZα fragment of β-galactosidase; lacZ fragment
   3611..4039    -  rep_origin     f1 ori (sequence partly withheld): f1 bacteriophage origin of replication; arrow indicates direction of (+) strand synthesis
