[The description below was written by a language model from this plasmid's Addgene catalogue record and pLannotate feature annotations shown in this document.]
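Description:
pGGSG-Bromo-T7-T2a-Pac is a small (about 4 kb) cloning vector built on pBluescript II KS-, catalogued as a mouse targeting vector and intended as a starting point for building knock-in donor constructs. It is maintained in E. coli as a high-copy plasmid through the ColE1/pUC-type origin and selected with ampicillin via the bla gene. The usual pBluescript features remain around the insert: the lac promoter/operator region, a lacZα fragment, flanking T3 and T7 phage promoters, remnants of the multiple cloning site, and an f1 origin that permits single-stranded DNA production.

The payload is a promoterless tagging cassette assembled by Gibson cloning. According to the name and purpose field, it begins with a GGSG flexible linker, followed by BromoTag, a T7 epitope tag, a T2A self-cleaving peptide and the puromycin N-acetyltransferase gene (pac). The automated annotation labels the BromoTag region as a human BRD3 fragment, which reflects its nature as a BET-family bromodomain-derived degron rather than a definitive assignment of origin; the record lists the insert as synthetic. The linker and T2A are not annotated, although a gap between the T7 tag and PuroR is consistent with the T2A.

The stated use is to clone sequences into the PmlI and AfeI sites, presumably homology arms flanking the cassette, though the record does not say so explicitly. No eukaryotic promoter is annotated, so in-frame integration at the 3′ end of a target gene would be expected to yield a BromoTag-T7 fusion protein for inducible degradation and epitope detection. Puromycin resistance would be co-expressed from the same transcript and released by T2A skipping, allowing selection of targeted mouse cells.
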