Addgene plasmid #235518: pGGSG-Bromo-T7-T2a-Pac
Purpose: Cloning vector for GGSG-BromoTag-T7-T2A-Pac. Clone into PmlI and AfeI
Depositing lab: Brian Hendrich. Depositing organization: University of Cambridge.
Backbone
  Vector backbone: pBluescript II KS-
  Backbone size w/o insert (bp): 3000
  Vector type: Mouse Targeting
  Selectable markers: Puromycin
Growth in bacteria
  Bacterial resistance: Ampicillin, 100 μg/mL
  Growth temperature: 37°C
  Growth strain: DH5alpha
  Copy number: High Copy
Gene/Insert
  Gene/Insert name: BromoTag
  Species: Synthetic
  Mutation: None
  Tag / fusion protein: BromoTag, T7, Puro (N terminal on insert)
  Cloning method: Gibson Cloning
Terms and licenses: Academic/Nonprofit Terms; Industry Terms: Not Available to Industry
How to cite: pGGSG-Bromo-T7-T2a-Pac was a gift from Brian Hendrich (Addgene plasmid # 235518 ; http://n2t.net/addgene:235518 ; RRID:Addgene_235518)
